>Addgene plasmid #16129 | pcDNAOX-twk46 | addgene partial sequence | sequence record 22835 | T7 5'-TAATACGACTCACTATAGGG-3'
AGCTCAGAATAAACGCTCAACTTTGGCAGAGCTAGCGTCGACGGTATCGATAAGCTTGATATCGAATTCG
GCACGAGGAGCGCCCGAAATGGGTCTGGAAATGTTCACAATGCACACGAAGGTGCTGAACGGTATGGAGG
GACGGATGAGGGAGTCAAATATGCGGATTCTCGTCGGATTAGGCGTTGCTGTCGTTTATTTGTTTGTTGG
AGCAATTGTTTTTGTCAGAATCGAGTACCCATTGGAGAAAATCGAGCGAGAAGCCTACCTGGACTATCAG
AATCAGTGGAGGGATCGACTGATACAACTGGATATTGATGAATCCGAAATCGACAAACTCTTCCTAAACA
TCCGAGAAGCCGCTTTAAATGGTATTTGGATGGATCGTAACCTGACAAGTGACCCCAATTGGACATTTGG
ACAAGCTTTCTTCTTCGCCGGTACACTTATTAGTACCGTAGGGTACGGAAGAGTCAGCCCGCGAACAGAA
TATGGAAAACTTTTTACTATTTTGTATTGTGTTATAGGAATCCCACTCACCTTGGCATTGCTATCGGCAA
TTGTCGCTAGAATGAGAGAACCATCGCATAAGCTCAGGGGACTGTTAAATCAACGATTAGGACACTTATT
CACTGTTAATCATATTCAGCTAATCCACGTGGGCGTCGTGTTCGCATCTCTCCTCCTCTTCGTCTTCGCC
ATTCCGGC
