[The description below was written by a language model from this plasmid's Addgene catalogue record.]
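Description:
pcDNAOX-twk46 is a dual-purpose expression plasmid built on the pcDNAOX backbone (about 5.7 kb without insert), catalogued for both mammalian cell expression and oocyte expression. It is propagated in E. coli under ampicillin selection, and it carries a neomycin resistance marker so that transfected mammalian cells can be selected with G418. The copy number is listed as unknown. The record does not name the promoter that drives the insert or the origins of replication, and no feature table is available to confirm them. The listed sequencing primers, T7 on the 5′ side and SP6 on the 3′ side, indicate that these phage promoter sequences flank the cloning site. Such an arrangement is commonly used to make RNA by in vitro transcription for oocyte injection, although the record does not say so explicitly.

The insert is an approximately 1.1 kb cDNA of the Caenorhabditis elegans gene twk-46 (Y39B6A.19), cloned without recorded mutations between EcoRI and XhoI sites, both of which were preserved and so can be used to excise the fragment. The catalogue entry labels the insert a voltage-gated K+ channel. The twk gene name is generally applied to the nematode's two-pore-domain (TWIK-like) potassium channel family, so that label may be generic rather than precise. No epitope tags, fusion partners or reporters are recorded. The plasmid comes from work surveying the diversity of potassium channel genes in C. elegans and their role in setting neuronal excitability. It is suited to heterologous expression of this channel in cultured mammalian cells or oocytes, for example for electrophysiological characterisation.
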