Addgene plasmid #16129: pcDNAOX-twk46
Depositing lab: Larry Salkoff. Depositing organization: Washington University in Saint Louis. Publication: Evolution tunes the excitability of individual neurons. Salkoff L, Butler A, Fawcett G, Kunkel M, McArdle C, Paz-y-Mino G, Nonet M, Walton N, Wang ZW, Yuan A, Wei A. Neuroscience. 2001 . 103(4):853-9. 10.1016/S0306-4522(01)00079-3 PubMed 11301195.
Backbone
  Vector backbone: pcDNAOX
  Backbone size w/o insert (bp): 5700
  Vector type: Mammalian expression & Oocyte expression
  Selectable markers: Neomycin (select with G418)
Growth in bacteria
  Bacterial resistance: Ampicillin, 100 μg/mL
  Growth temperature: 37°C
  Growth strain: DH5alpha
  Copy number: Unknown
Gene/Insert
  Gene/Insert name: Voltage-gated K+ channel (alt name: Y39B6A.19)
  Species: C. elegans (nematode)
  Insert size (bp): 1120
  Mutation: N/A
  GenBank ID: NM_171588
  Entrez Gene: twk-46 (a.k.a. CELE_Y39B6A.19)
  Cloning method: Restriction Enzyme; 5′ cloning site EcoR1 (not destroyed); 3′ cloning site Xho1 (not destroyed)
  Sequencing primers: 5′ T7; 3′ SP6
Terms and licenses: Academic/Nonprofit Terms; Industry Terms: Not Available to Industry
How to cite: pcDNAOX-twk46 was a gift from Larry Salkoff (Addgene plasmid # 16129 ; http://n2t.net/addgene:16129 ; RRID:Addgene_16129)
